>Addgene plasmid #128339 | pFB-U6-Chrna4-gRNA-hSyn-mCherry-WPRE-SV40pA | depositor full sequence | sequence record 245822 | Full Sequence
G
[124 nt withheld, positions 2-125]
C
[91 nt withheld, positions 127-217]
A
[49 nt withheld, positions 219-267]
CCTTTGACGTTGGAGTCCACGTTCTTT
[37 nt withheld, positions 295-331]
ACCCTATCTCGGTCTATTCTTTTGATTTATAAGGGATTTTGCCGATTTCGGCCTATTGGTTAAAAAATGA
GCTGATTTAACAAAAATTTAACGCGAATTTTAACAAAATATTAACGTTTACAATTTCAGGTGGCACTTTT
CGGGGAAATGTGCGCGGAACCCCTATTTGTTTATTTTTCTAAATACATTCAAATATGTATCCGCTCATGA
GACAATAACCCTGATAAATGCTTCAATAATATTGAAAAAGGAAGAGTATGAGTATTCAACATTTCCGTGT
CGCCCTTATTCCCTTTTTTGCGGCATTTTGCCTTCCTGTTTTTGCTCACCCAGAAACGCTGGTGAAAGTA
AAAGATGCTGAAGATCAGTTGGGTGCACGAGTGGGTTACATCGAACTGGATCTCAACAGCGGTAAGATCC
TTGAGAGTTTTCGCCCCGAAGAACGTTTTCCAATGATGAGCACTTTTAAAGTTCTGCTATGTGGCGCGGT
ATTATCCCGTATTGACGCCGGGCAAGAGCAACTCGGTCGCCGCATACACTATTCTCAGAATGACTTGGTT
GAGTACTCACCAGTCACAGAAAAGCATCTTACGGATGGCATGACAGTAAGAGAATTATGCAGTGCTGCCA
TAACCATGAGTGATAACACTGCGGCCAACTTACTTCTGACAACGATCGGAGGACCGAAGGAGCTAACCGC
TTTTTTGCACAACATGGGGGATCATGTAACTCGCCTTGATCGTTGGGAACCGGAGCTGAATGAAGCCATA
CCAAACGACGAGCGTGACACCACGATGCCTGTAGCAATGGCAACAACGTTGCGCAAACTATTAACTGGCG
AACTACTTACTCTAGCTTCCCGGCAACAATTAATAGACTGGATGGAGGCGGATAAAGTTGCAGGACCACT
TCTGCGCTCGGCCCTTCCGGCTGGCTGGTTTATTGCTGATAAATCTGGAGCCGGTGAGCGTGGGTCTCGC
GGTATCATTGCAGCACTGGGGCCAGATGGTAAGCCCTCCCGTATCGTAGTTATCTACACGACGGGGAGTC
AGGCAACTATGGATGAACGAAATAGACAGATCGCTGAGATAGGTGCCTCACTGATTAAGCATTGGTAACT
GTCAGACCAAGTTTACTCATATATACTTTAGATTGATTTAAAACTTCATTTTTAATTTAAAAGGATCTAG
GTGAAGATCCTTTTTGATAATCTCATGACCAAAATCCCTTAACGTGAGTTTTCGTTCCACTGAGCGTCAG
ACCCCGTAGAAAAGATCAAAGGATCTTCTTGAGATCCTTTTTTTCTGCGCGTAATCTGCTGCTTGCAAAC
AAAAAAACCACCGCTACCAGCGGTGGTTTGTTTGCCGGATCAAGAGCTACCAACTCTTTTTCCGAAGGTA
ACTGGCTTCAGCAGAGCGCAGATACCAAATACTGTCCTTCTAGTGTAGCCGTAGTTAGGCCACCACTTCA
AGAACTCTGTAGCACCGCCTACATACCTCGCTCTGCTAATCCTGTTACCAGTGGCTGCTGCCAGTGGCGA
TAAGTCGTGTCTTACCGGGTTGGACTCAAGACGATAGTTACCGGATAAGGCGCAGCGGTCGGGCTGAACG
GGGGGTTCGTGCACACAGCCCAGCTTGGAGCGAACGACCTACACCGAACTGAGATACCTACAGCGTGAGC
ATTGAGAAAGCGCCACGCTTCCCGAAGGGAGAAAGGCGGACAGGTATCCGGTAAGCGGCAGGGTCGGAAC
AGGAGAGCGCACGAGGGAGCTTCCAGGGGGAAACGCCTGGTATCTTTATAGTCCTGTCGGGTTTCGCCAC
CTCTGACTTGAGCGTCGATTTTTGTGATGCTCGTCAGGGGGGCGGAGCCTATGGAAAAACGCCAGCAACG
CGGCCTTTTTACGGTTCCTGGCCTTTTGCTGGCCTTTTGCTCACATGTTCTTTCCTGCGTTATCCCCTGA
TTCTGTGGATAACCGTATTACCGCCTTTGAGTGAGCTGATACCGCTCGCCGCAGCCGAACGACCGAGCGC
AGCGAGTCAGTGAGCGAGGAAGCGGAAGAGCGCCTGATGCGGTATTTTCTCCTTACGCATCTGTGCGGTA
TTTCACACCGCAGACCAGCCGCGTAACCTGGCAAAATCGGTTACGGTTGAGTAATAAATGGATGCCCTGC
GTAAGCGGGTGTGGGCGGACAATAAAGTCTTAAACTGAACAAAATAGATCTAAACTATGACAATAAAGTC
TTAAACTAGACAGAATAGTTGTAAACTGAAATCAGTCCAGTTATGCTGTGAAAAAGCATACTGGACTTTT
GTTATGGCTAAAGCAAACTCTTCATTTTCTGAAGTGCAAATTGCCCGTCGTATTAAAGAGGGGCGTGGCC
AAGGGCATGGTAAAGACTATATTCGCGGCGTTGTGACAATTTACCGAACAACTCCGCGGCCGGGAAGCCG
ATCTCGGCTTGAACGAATTGTTAGGTGGCGGTACTTGGGTCGATATCAAAGTGCATCACTTCTTCCCGTA
TGCCCAACTTTGTATAGAGAGCCACTGCGGGATCGTCACCGTAATCTGCTTGCACGTAGATCACATAAGC
ACCAAGCGCGTTGGCCTCATGCTTGAGGAGATTGATGAGCGCGGTGGCAATGCCCTGCCTCCGGTGCTCG
CCGGAGACTGCGAGATCATAGATATAGATCTCACTACGCGGCTGCTCAAACCTGGGCAGAACGTAAGCCG
CGAGAGCGCCAACAACCGCTTCTTGGTCGAAGGCAGCAAGCGCGATGAATGTCTTACTACGGAGCAAGTT
CCCGAGGTAATCGGAGTCCGGCTGATGTTGGGAGTAGGTGGCTACGTCTCCGAACTCACGACCGAAAAGA
TCAAGAGCAGCCCGCATGGATTTGACTTGGTCAGGGCCGAGCCTACATGTGCGAATGATGCCCATACTTG
AGCCACCTAACTTTGTTTTAGGGCGACTGCCCTGCTGCGTAACATCGTTGCTGCTGCGTAACATCGTTGC
TGCTCCATAACATCAAACATCGACCCACGGCGTAACGCGCTTGCTGCTTGGATGCCCGAGGCATAGACTG
TACAAAAAAACAGTCATAACAAGCCATGAAAACCGCCACTGCGCCGTTACCACCGCTGCGTTCGGTCAAG
GTTCTGGACCAGTTGCGTGAGCGCATACGCTACTTGCATTACAGTTTACGAACCGAACAGGCTTATGTCA
ACTGGGTTCGTGCCTTCATCCGTTTCCACGGTGTGCGTCACCCGGCAACCTTGGGCAGCAGCGAAGTCGA
GGCATTTCTGTCCTGGCTGGCGAACGAGCGCAAGGTTTCGGTCTCCACGCATCGTCAGGCATTGGCGGCC
TTGCTGTTCTTCTACGGCAAGGTGCTGTGCACGGATCTGCCCTGGCTTCAGGAGATCGGAAGACCTCGGC
CGTCGCGGCGCTTGCCGGTGGTGCTGACCCCGGATGAAGTGGTTCGCATCCTCGGTTTTCTGGAAGGCGA
GCATCGTTTGTTCGCCCAGGACTCTAGCTATAGTTCTAGTGGTTGGCTACATTATTGAAGCATTTATCAG
GGTTATTGTCTCAGAGCATGCCTGCAGGCAGCTGCGCGCTCGCTCGCTCACTGAGGCCGCCCGGGCAAAG
CCCGGGCGTCGGGCGACCTTTGGTCGCCCGGCCTCAGTGAGCGAGCGAGCGCGCAGAGAGGGAGTGGCCA
ACTCCATCACTAGGGGTTCCTGCGGCCGCACGCGTCCCCTTCACCGAGGGCCTATTTCCCATGATTCCTT
CATATTTGCATATACGATACAAGGCTGTTAGAGAGATAATTGGAATTAATTTGACTGTAAACACAAAGAT
ATTAGTACAAAATACGTGACGTAGAAAGTAATAATTTCTTGGGTAGTTTGCAGTTTTAAAATTATGTTTT
AAAATGGACTATCATATGCTTACCGTAACTTGAAAGTATTTCGATTTCTTGGCTTTATATATCTTGTGGA
AAGGACGAAACGATGTGGTCCTTGTCCGCTTGTTTTAGAGCTAGAAATAGCAAGTTAAAATAAGGCTAGT
CCGTTATCAACTTGAAAAAGTGGCACCGAGTCGGTGCTTTTTTACTAGTTCTAGACTGCAGAGGGCCCTG
CGTATGAGTGCAAGTGGGTTTTAGGACCAGGATGAGGCGGGGTGGGGGTGCCTACCTGACGACCGACCCC
GACCCACTGGACAAGCACCCAACCCCCATTCCCCAAATTGCGCATCCCCTATCAGAGAGGGGGAGGGGAA
ACAGGATGCGGCGAGGCGCGTGCGCACTGCCAGCTTCAGCACCGCGGACAGTGCCTTCGCCCCCGCCTGG
CGGCGCGCGCCACCGCCGCCTCAGCACTGAAGGCGCGCTGACGTCACTCGCCGGTCCCCCGCAAACTCCC
CTTCCCGGCCACCTTGGTCGCGTCCGCGCCGCCGCCGGCCCAGCCGGACCGCACCACGCGAGGCGCGAGA
TAGGGGGGCACGGGCGCGACCATCTGCGCTGCGGCGCCGGCGACTCAGCGCTGCCTCAGTCTGCGGTGGG
CAGCGGAGGAGTCGTGTCGTGCCTGAGAGCGCAGTCGAGAATTCCACCGGTTCGAACAGGTAAGCGCCCC
TAAAATCCCTTTGGCACAATGTGTCCTGAGGGGAGAGGCAGCGACCTGTAGATGGGACGGGGGCACTAAC
CCTCAGGGTTTGGGGTTCTGAATGTGAGTATCGCCATGTAAGCCCAGTATTTGGCCAATCTCAGAAAGCT
CCTGGCTCCCTGGAGGATGGAGAGAGAAAAACAAACAGCTCCTGGAGCAGGGAGAGTGCTGGCCTCTTGC
TCTCCGGCTCCCTCTGTTGCCCTCTGGTTTCTCCCCAGGTTGAATTCGATATCGGATCCGCCACCATGGT
GAGCAAGGGCGAGGAGGATAACATGGCCATCATCAAGGAGTTCATGCGCTTCAAGGTGCACATGGAGGGC
TCCGTGAACGGCCACGAGTTCGAGATCGAGGGCGAGGGCGAGGGCCGCCCCTACGAGGGCACCCAGACCG
CCAAGCTGAAGGTGACCAAGGGTGGCCCCCTGCCCTTCGCCTGGGACATCCTGTCCCCTCAGTTCATGTA
CGGCTCCAAGGCCTACGTGAAGCACCCCGCCGACATCCCCGACTACTTGAAGCTGTCCTTCCCCGAGGGC
TTCAAGTGGGAGCGCGTGATGAACTTCGAGGACGGCGGCGTGGTGACCGTGACCCAGGACTCCTCCCTGC
AGGACGGCGAGTTCATCTACAAGGTGAAGCTGCGCGGCACCAACTTCCCCTCCGACGGCCCCGTAATGCA
GAAGAAGACCATGGGCTGGGAGGCCTCCTCCGAGCGGATGTACCCCGAGGACGGCGCCCTGAAGGGCGAG
ATCAAGCAGAGGCTGAAGCTGAAGGACGGCGGCCACTACGACGCTGAGGTCAAGACCACCTACAAGGCCA
AGAAGCCCGTGCAGCTGCCCGGCGCCTACAACGTCAACATCAAGTTGGACATCACCTCCCACAACGAGGA
CTACACCATCGTGGAACAGTACGAACGCGCCGAGGGCCGCCACTCCACCGGCGGCATGGACGAGCTGTAC
AAGTAACTCGAGAATCAACCTCTGGATTACAAAATTTGTGAAAGATTGACTGGTATTCTTAACTATGTTG
CTCCTTTTACGCTATGTGGATACGCTGCTTTAATGCCTTTGTATCATGCTATTGCTTCCCGTATGGCTTT
CATTTTCTCCTCCTTGTATAAATCCTGGTTGCTGTCTCTTTATGAGGAGTTGTGGCCCGTTGTCAGGCAA
CGTGGCGTGGTGTGCACTGTGTTTGCTGACGCAACCCCCACTGGTTGGGGCATTGCCACCACCTGTCAGC
TCCTTTCCGGGACTTTCGCTTTCCCCCTCCCTATTGCCACGGCGGAACTCATCGCCGCCTGCCTTGCCCG
CTGCTGGACAGGGGCTCGGCTGTTGGGCACTGACAATTCCGTGGTGTTGTCGGGGAAGCTGACGTCCTTT
CCATGGCTGCTCGCCTGTGTTGCCACCTGGATTCTGCGCGGGACGTCCTTCTGCTACGTCCCTTCGGCCC
TCAATCCAGCGGACCTTCCTTCCCGCGGCCTGCTGCCGGCTCTGCGGCCTCTTCCGCGTCTTCGCCTCCG
CCCTCAGACGAGTCGGATCTCCCTTTGGGCCGCCTCCCCGCGGTACCCAATTCGCCCTATAGTGAGTCGT
ATTACGCGCGCAGCGGCCGACCATGGCCCAACTTGTTTATTGCAGCTTATAATGGTTACAAATAAAGCAA
TAGCATCACAAATTTCACAAATAAAGCATTTTTTTCACTGCATTCTAGTTGTGGTTTGTCCAAACTCATC
AATGTATCTTATCATGTCTGGATCTCCGGACCACGTGCGGACCGAGCGGCCGCAGGAACCCCTAGTGATG
GAGTTGGCCACTCCCTCTCTGCGCGCTCGCTCGCTCACTGAGGCCGGGCGACCAAAGGTCGCCCGACGCC
CGGGCTTTGCCCGGGCGGCCTCAGTGAGCGAGCGAGCGCGCAGCTGCCTGCAGGAAGCTGTAAGCTTGTC
GAGAAGTACTAGAGGATCATAATCAGCCATACCACATTTGTAGAGGTTTTACTTGCTTTAAAAAACCTCC
CACACCTCCCCCTGAACCTGAAACATAAAATGAATGCAATTGTTGTTGTTAACTTGTTTATTGCAGCTTA
TAATGGTTACAAATAAAGCAATAGCATCACAAATTTCACAAATAAAGCATTTTTTTCACTGCATTCTAGT
TGTGGTTTGTCCAAACTCATCAATGTATCTTATCATGTCTGGATCTGATCACTGATATCGCCTAGGAGAT
CCGAACCAGATAAGTGAAATCTAGTTCCAAACTATTTTGTCATTTTTAATTTTCGTATTAGCTTACGACG
CTACACCCAGTTCCCATCTATTTTGTCACTCTTCCCTAAATAATCCTTAAAAACTCCATTTCCACCCCTC
CCAGTTCCCAACTATTTTGTCCGCCCACAGCGGGGCATTTTTCTTCCTGTTATGTTTTTAATCAAACATC
CTGCCAACTCCATGTGACAAACCGTCATCTTCGGCTACTTTTTCTCTGTCACAGAATGAAAATTTTTCTG
TCATCTCTTCGTTATTAATGTTTGTAATTGACTGAATATCAACGCTTATTTGCAGCCTGAATGGCGAATG
Features (pLannotate 1.2.2; 23 found; start..end, strand, type, name):
      2..457     +  rep_origin     f1 ori (sequence partly withheld): f1 bacteriophage origin of replication; arrow indicates direction of (+) strand synthesis
    484..588     +  promoter       AmpR promoter: bla
    589..1449    +  CDS            AmpR: β-lactamase; bla; confers resistance to ampicillin, carbenicillin, and related antibiotics
   1620..2208    +  rep_origin     ori: high-copy-number ColE1/pMB1/pBR322/pUC origin of replication
   2394..2443    -  misc_feature   bom (fragment): basis of mobility region from pBR322
   2511..2735    -  mobile_element Tn7R: mini-Tn7 element (right end of the Tn7 transposon) Tn7
   2802..3335    -  CDS            GmR: gentamycin acetyltransferase; aacC1; confers resistance to gentamycin
   3524..3552    -  promoter       Pc promoter: intI1 (promoter lies within the coding sequence); class 1 integron promoter
   3530..3877    -  CDS            YPR2_ECOLX (fragment): Protein predicted: Swiss-Prot protein existence level 4. From Escherichia coli.
   3882..3914    -  promoter       AmpR promoter (fragment): bla
   3922..4062    -  repeat_region  AAV2 ITR: inverted terminal repeat of adeno-associated virus serotype 2 inverted
   4087..4327    +  promoter       U6 promoter: RNA polymerase III promoter for human U6 snRNA
   4353..4428    +  misc_RNA       gRNA scaffold: guide RNA scaffold for the Streptococcus pyogenes CRISPR/Cas9 system
   4468..4915    +  promoter       hSyn promoter: human synapsin I promoter; confers neuron-specific expression (Kügler et al., 2003)
   5227..5934    +  CDS            mCherry: mCherry is a basic (constitutively fluorescent) red fluorescent protein published in 2004, derived from Discosoma sp.. It is reported to be a very rapidly-maturing monomer with low acid sensitivity.
   5944..6532    +  misc_feature   WPRE: woodchuck hepatitis virus posttranscriptional regulatory element
   6547..6565    -  promoter       T7 promoter: promoter for bacteriophage T7 RNA polymerase
   6591..6725    +  polyA_signal   SV40 poly(A) signal: SV40 polyadenylation signal
   6755..6895    +  repeat_region  AAV2 ITR: inverted terminal repeat of adeno-associated virus serotype 2 inverted
   6926..7009    +  CDS            large T antigen (fragment): large T antigen from SV40 (simian virus 40)
   7032..7166    +  polyA_signal   SV40 poly(A) signal: SV40 polyadenylation signal
   7195..7360    -  mobile_element Tn7L: mini-Tn7 element (left end of the Tn7 transposon) Tn7
   7523..7539    +  CDS            lacZα (fragment): LacZα fragment of β-galactosidase; lacZ fragment
