[The description below was written by a language model from this plasmid's Addgene catalogue record and pLannotate feature annotations shown in this document.]
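Description:
pFB-U6-Chrna4-gRNA-hSyn-mCherry-WPRE-SV40pA is a 7.5 kb AAV guide-RNA vector designed to introduce loss-of-function indels in mouse Chrna4, the gene for the α4 nicotinic acetylcholine receptor subunit. The catalogue lists the backbone as MLM3636, a U6-driven gRNA expression plasmid, which is presumably the source of the guide cassette (the guide was cloned via BsmBI). The feature table, however, shows a pFastBac-type architecture consistent with the "pFB" name. Mini-Tn7 ends (Tn7L and Tn7R) flank a gentamicin resistance gene and the whole AAV genome, an arrangement that normally allows transposition into a baculovirus bacmid, for example for insect-cell-based AAV production. The record itself does not state the production route. The plasmid is propagated in E. coli through a high-copy ColE1/pUC origin with ampicillin selection, and it also carries an f1 origin.

Two AAV2 inverted terminal repeats, which direct replication and packaging of the intervening DNA into AAV capsids, enclose two expression units. The first is a human U6 RNA polymerase III promoter driving the Chrna4-targeting spacer fused to the Streptococcus pyogenes Cas9 gRNA scaffold. The second is the neuron-specific human synapsin I promoter driving mCherry, followed by a WPRE to enhance transcript stability and expression and an SV40 polyadenylation signal. The red reporter marks transduced neurons. No Cas9 coding sequence is annotated, so the nuclease must be supplied separately, for instance from a second vector or a Cas9-expressing animal. The construct belongs to a set of gene-editing vectors made for studying nicotinic receptor function in cholinergic transmission.
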