Addgene plasmid #128339: pFB-U6-Chrna4-gRNA-hSyn-mCherry-WPRE-SV40pA
Purpose: pAAV encoding gRNA sequence for loss-of-function indels
Depositing lab: Ryan Drenan. Depositing organization: Northwestern University. Publication: Gene editing vectors for studying nicotinic acetylcholine receptors in cholinergic transmission. Peng C, Yan Y, Kim VJ, Engle SE, Berry JN, McIntosh JM, Neve RL, Drenan RM. Eur J Neurosci. 2018 May 19. doi: 10.1111/ejn.13957. PubMed 29779223.
Backbone
  Vector backbone: MLM3636
  Backbone manufacturer: Keith Joung (Addgene plasmid #43860)
  Vector type: Mammalian Expression, CRISPR
Growth in bacteria
  Bacterial resistance: Ampicillin, 100 μg/mL
  Growth temperature: 37°C
  Growth strain: DH5alpha
  Copy number: Unknown
Gene/Insert
  Gene/Insert name: Chrna4
  gRNA/shRNA sequence: GATGTGGTCCTTGTCCGCTT
  Species: M. musculus (mouse)
  Entrez Gene: Chrna4 (a.k.a. Acra-4, Acra4, EBN1, ENFL1)
  Cloning method: Restriction Enzyme; 5′ cloning site BsmBI (unknown if destroyed); 3′ cloning site Unknown (unknown if destroyed)
Terms and licenses: Academic/Nonprofit Terms; Industry Terms: Not Available to Industry
How to cite: pFB-U6-Chrna4-gRNA-hSyn-mCherry-WPRE-SV40pA was a gift from Ryan Drenan (Addgene plasmid # 128339 ; http://n2t.net/addgene:128339 ; RRID:Addgene_128339)
