>Addgene plasmid #128339 | pFB-U6-Chrna4-gRNA-hSyn-mCherry-WPRE-SV40pA | addgene partial sequence | sequence record 250846 | Addgene Partial NGS Result
TCCCTCTCTGCGCGCTCGCTCGCTCACTGAGGCCGGGCGACCAAAGGTCGCCCGACGCCCGGGCTTTGCC
CGGGCGGCCTCAGTGAGCGAGCGAGCGCGCAGCTGCCTGCAGGTCTGAGACAATAACCCTGATAAATGCT
TCAATAATGTAAGCTCTAGGAGATCCGAACCAGATAAGTGAAATCTAGTTCCAAACTATTTTGTCATTTT
TAATTTTCGTATTAGCTTACGACGCTACACCCAGTTCCCATCTATTTTGTCACTCTTCCCTAAATAATCC
TTAAAAACTCCATTTCCACCCCTCCCAGTTCCCAACTATTTTGTCCGCCCACAGCGGGGCATTTTTCTTC
CTGTTATGTTTTTAATCAAACATCCTGCCAACTCCATGTGACAAACCGTCATCTTCGGCTACTTTTTCTC
TGTCACAGAATGAAAATTTTTCTGTCATCTCTTCGTTATTAATGTTTGTAATTGACTGAATATCAACGCT
TATTTGCAGCCTGAATGGCGAATGGG
[124 nt withheld, positions 517-640]
C
[91 nt withheld, positions 642-732]
A
[49 nt withheld, positions 734-782]
CCTTTGACGTTGGAGTCCACGTTCTT
[37 nt withheld, positions 809-845]
ACCCTATCTCGGTCTATTCTTTTGATTTATAAGGGATTTTGCCGATTTCGGCCTATTGGTTAAAAAATGA
GCTGATTTAACAAAAATTTAACGCGAATTTTAACAAAATATTAACGCTTACAATTTAGGTGGCACTTTTC
GGGGAAATGTGCGCGGAACCCCTATTTGTTTATTTTTCTAAATACATTCAAATATGTATCCGCTCATGAG
ACAATAACCCTGATAAATGCTTCAATAATATTGAAAAAGGAAGAGTATGAGTATTCAACATTTCCGTGTC
GCCCTTATTCCCTTTTTTGCGGCATTTTGCCTTCCTGTTTTTGCTCACCCAGAAACGCTGGTGAAAGTAA
AAGATGCTGAAGATCAGTTGGGTGCACGAGTGGGTTACATCGAACTGGATCTCAACAGCGGTAAGATCCT
TGAGAGTTTTCGCCCCGAAGAACGTTTTCCAATGATGAGCACTTTTAAAGTTCTGCTATGTGGCGCGGTA
TTATCCCGTATTGACGCCGGGCAAGAGCAACTCGGTCGCCGCATACACTATTCTCAGAATGACTTGGTTG
AGTACTCACCAGTCACAGAAAAGCATCTTACGGATGGCATGACAGTAAGAGAATTATGCAGTGCTGCCAT
AACCATGAGTGATAACACTGCGGCCAACTTACTTCTGACAACGATCGGAGGACCGAAGGAGCTAACCGCT
TTTTTGCACAACATGGGGGATCATGTAACTCGCCTTGATCGTTGGGAACCGGAGCTGAATGAAGCCATAC
CAAACGACGAGCGTGACACCACGATGCCTGTAGCAATGGCAACAACGTTGCGCAAACTATTAACTGGCGA
ACTACTTACTCTAGCTTCCCGGCAACAATTAATAGACTGGATGGAGGCGGATAAAGTTGCAGGACCACTT
CTGCGCTCGGCCCTTCCGGCTGGCTGGTTTATTGCTGATAAATCTGGAGCCGGTGAGCGTGGGTCTCGCG
GTATCATTGCAGCACTGGGGCCAGATGGTAAGCCCTCCCGTATCGTAGTTATCTACACGACGGGGAGTCA
GGCAACTATGGATGAACGAAATAGACAGATCGCTGAGATAGGTGCCTCACTGATTAAGCATTGGTAACTG
TCAGACCAAGTTTACTCATATATACTTTAGATTGATTTAAAACTTCATTTTTAATTTAAAAGGATCTAGG
TGAAGATCCTTTTTGATAATCTCATGACCAAAATCCCTTAACGTGAGTTTTCGTTCCACTGAGCGTCAGA
CCCCGTAGAAAAGATCAAAGGATCTTCTTGAGATCCTTTTTTTCTGCGCGTAATCTGCTGCTTGCAAACA
AAAAAACCACCGCTACCAGCGGTGGTTTGTTTGCCGGATCAAGAGCTACCAACTCTTTTTCCGAAGGTAA
CTGGCTTCAGCAGAGCGCAGATACCAAATACTGTTCTTCTAGTGTAGCCGTAGTTAGGCCACCACTTCAA
GAACTCTGTAGCACCGCCTACATACCTCGCTCTGCTAATCCTGTTACCAGTGGCTGCTGCCAGTGGCGAT
AAGTCGTGTCTTACCGGGTTGGACTCAAGACGATAGTTACCGGATAAGGCGCAGCGGTCGGGCTGAACGG
GGGGTTCGTGCACACAGCCCAGCTTGGAGCGAACGACCTACACCGAACTGAGATACCTACAGCGTGAGCT
ATGAGAAAGCGCCACGCTTCCCGAAGGGAGAAAGGCGGACAGGTATCCGGTAAGCGGCAGGGTCGGAACA
GGAGAGCGCACGAGGGAGCTTCCAGGGGGAAACGCCTGGTATCTTTATAGTCCTGTCGGGTTTCGCCACC
TCTGACTTGAGCGTCGATTTTTGTGATGCTCGTCAGGGGGGCGGAGCCTATGGAAAAACGCCAGCAACGC
GGCCTTTTTACGGTTCCTGGCCTTTTGCTGGCCTTTTGCTCACATGTTCTTTCCTGCGTTATCCCCTGAT
TCTGTGGATAACCGTATTACCGCCTTTGAGTGAGCTGATACCGCTCGCCGCAGCCGAACGACCGAGCGCA
GCGAGTCAGTGAGCGAGGAAGCGGAAGAGCGCCTGATGCGGTATTTTCTCCTTACGCATCTGTGCGGTAT
TTCACACCGCATAGACCAGCCGCGTAACCTGGCAAAATCGGTTACGGTTGAGTAATAAATGGATGCCCTG
CGTAAGCGGGTGTGGGCGGACAATAAAGTCTTAAACTGAACAAAATAGATCTAAACTATGACAATAAAGT
CTTAAACTAGACAGAATAGTTGTAAACTGAAATCAGTCCAGTTATGCTGTGAAAAAGCATACTGGACTTT
TGTTATGGCTAAAGCAAACTCTTCATTTTCTGAAGTGCAAATTGCCCGTCGTATTAAAGAGGGGCGTGGC
CAAGGGCATGGTAAAGACTATATTCGCGGCGTTGTGACAATTTACCGAACAACTCCGCGGCCGGGAAGCC
GATCTCGGCTTGAACGAATTGTTAGGTGGCGGTACTTGGGTCGATATCAAAGTGCATCACTTCTTCCCGT
ATGCCCAACTTTGTATAGAGAGCCACTGCGGGATCGTCACCGTAATCTGCTTGCACGTAGATCACATAAG
CACCAAGCGCGTTGGCCTCATGCTTGAGGAGATTGATGAGCGCGGTGGCAATGCCCTGCCTCCGGTGCTC
GCCGGAGACTGCGAGATCATAGATATAGATCTCACTACGCGGCTGCTCAAACTTGGGCAGAACGTAAGCC
GCGAGAGCGCCAACAACCGCTTCTTGGTCGAAGGCAGCAAGCGCGATGAATGTCTTACTACGGAGCAAGT
TCCCGAGGTAATCGGAGTCCGGCTGATGTTGGGAGTAGGTGGCTACGTCTCCGAACTCACGACCGAAAAG
ATCAAGAGCAGCCCGCATGGATTTGACTTGGTCAGGGCCGAGCCTACATGTGCGAATGATGCCCATACTT
GAGCCACCTAACTTTGTTTTAGGGCGACTGCCCTGCTGCGTAACATCGTTGCTGCTCCATAACATCAAAC
ATCGACCCACGGCGTAACGCGCTTGCTGCTTGGATGCCCGAGGCATAGACTGTACAAAAAAACAGTCATA
ACAAGCCATGAAAACCGCCACTGCGCCGTTACCACCGCTGCGTTCGGTCAAGGTTCTGGACCAGTTGCGT
GAGCGCATACGCTACTTGCATTACAGTTTACGAACCGAACAGGCTTATGTCAACTGGGTTCGTGCCTTCA
TCCGTTTCCACGGTGTGCGTCACCCGGCAACCTTGGGCAGCAGCGAAGTCGAGGCATTTCTGTCCTGGCT
GGCGAACGAGCGCAAGGTTTCGGTCTCCACGCATCGTCAGGCATTGGCGGCCTTGCTGTTCTTCTACGGC
AAGGTGCTGTGCACGGATCTGCCCTGGCTTCAGGAGATCGGAAGACCTCGGCCGTCGCGGCGCTTGCCGG
TGGTGCTGACCCCGGATGAAGTGGTTCGCATCCTCGGTTTTCTGGAAGGCGAGCATCGTTTGTTCGCCCA
GGACTCTAGCTATAGTTCTAGTGGTTGGCTACAGCTTGCATGCCTGCAGGCAGCTGCGCGCTCGCTCGCT
CACTGAGGCCGCCCGGGCAAAGCCCGGGCGTCGGGCGACCTTTGGTCGCCCGGCCTCAGTGAGCGAGCGA
GCGCGCAGAGAGGGAGTGGCCAACTCCATCACTAGGGGTTCCTGCGGCCGCACGCGTCCCCTTCACCGAG
GGCCTATTTCCCATGATTCCTTCATATTTGCATATACGATACAAGGCTGTTAGAGAGATAATTGGAATTA
ATTTGACTGTAAACACAAAGATATTAGTACAAAATACGTGACGTAGAAAGTAATAATTTCTTGGGTAGTT
TGCAGTTTTAAAATTATGTTTTAAAATGGACTATCATATGCTTACCGTAACTTGAAAGTATTTCGATTTC
TTGGCTTTATATATCTTGTGGAAAGGACGAAACGATGTGGTCCTTGTCCGCTTGTTTTAGAGCTAGAAAT
AGCAAGTTAAAATAAGGCTAGTCCGTTATCAACTTGAAAAAGTGGCACCGAGTCGGTGCTTTTTTACTAG
TTCTAGACTGCAGAGGGCCCTGCGTATGAGTGCAAGTGGGTTTTAGGACCAGGATGAGGCGGGGTGGGGG
TGCCTACCTGACGACCGACCCCGACCCACTGGACAAGCACCCAACCCCCATTCCCCAAATTGCGCATCCC
CTATCAGAGAGGGGGAGGGGAAACAGGATGCGGCGAGGCGCGTGCGCACTGCCAGCTTCAGCACCGCGGA
CAGTGCCTTCGCCCCCGCCTGGCGGCGCGCGCCACCGCCGCCTCAGCACTGAAGGCGCGCTGACGTCACT
CGCCGGTCCCCCGCAAACTCCCCTTCCCGGCCACCTTGGTCGCGTCCGCGCCGCCGCCGGCCCAGCCGGA
CCGCACCACGCGAGGCGCGAGATAGGGGGGCACGGGCGCGACCATCTGCGCTGCGGCGCCGGCGACTCAG
CGCTGCCTCAGTCTGCGGTGGGCAGCGGAGGAGTCGTGTCGTGCCTGAGAGCGCAGTCGAATTCAAGCTG
CTAGCTAGTACCGGTTCGAACAGGTAAGCGCCCCTAAAATCCCTTTGGGCACAATGTGTCCTGAGGGGAG
AGGCAGCGACCTGTAGATGGGACGGGGGCACTAACCCTCAGGTTTGGGGCTTCTGAATGTGAGTATCGCC
ATGTAAGCCCAGTATTTGGCCAATCTCAGAAAGCTCCTGGTCCCTGGAGGGATGGAGAGAGAAAAACAAA
CAGCTCCTGGAGCAGGGAGAGTGCTGGCCTCTTGCTCTCCGGCTCCCTCTGTTGCCCTCTGGTTTCTCCC
CAGGTTGAATTCGATATCGGATCCGCCACCATGGTGAGCAAGGGCGAGGAGGATAACATGGCCATCATCA
AGGAGTTCATGCGCTTCAAGGTGCACATGGAGGGCTCCGTGAACGGCCACGAGTTCGAGATCGAGGGCGA
GGGCGAGGGCCGCCCCTACGAGGGCACCCAGACCGCCAAGCTGAAGGTGACCAAGGGTGGCCCCCTGCCC
TTCGCCTGGGACATCCTGTCCCCTCAGTTCATGTACGGCTCCAAGGCCTACGTGAAGCACCCCGCCGACA
TCCCCGACTACTTGAAGCTGTCCTTCCCCGAGGGCTTCAAGTGGGAGCGCGTGATGAACTTCGAGGACGG
CGGCGTGGTGACCGTGACCCAGGACTCCTCCCTGCAGGACGGCGAGTTCATCTACAAGGTGAAGCTGCGC
GGCACCAACTTCCCCTCCGACGGCCCCGTAATGCAGAAGAAGACCATGGGCTGGGAGGCCTCCTCCGAGC
GGATGTACCCCGAGGACGGCGCCCTGAAGGGCGAGATCAAGCAGAGGCTGAAGCTGAAGGACGGCGGCCA
CTACGACGCTGAGGTCAAGACCACCTACAAGGCCAAGAAGCCCGTGCAGCTGCCCGGCGCCTACAACGTC
AACATCAAGTTGGACATCACCTCCCACAACGAGGACTACACCATCGTGGAACAGTACGAACGCGCCGAGG
GCCGCCACTCCACCGGCGGCATGGACGAGCTGTACAAGTAACTCGAGAATCAACCTCTGGATTACAAAAT
TTGTGAAAGATTGACTGGTATTCTTAACTATGTTGCTCCTTTTACGCTATGTGGATACGCTGCTTTAATG
CCTTTGTATCATGCTATTGCTTCCCGTATGGCTTTCATTTTCTCCTCCTTGTATAAATCCTGGTTGCTGT
CTCTTTATGAGGAGTTGTGGCCCGTTGTCAGGCAACGTGGCGTGGTGTGCACTGTGTTTGCTGACGCAAC
CCCCACTGGTTGGGGCATTGCCACCACCTGTCAGCTCCTTTCCGGGACTTTCGCTTTCCCCCTCCCTATT
GCCACGGCGGAACTCATCGCCGCCTGCCTTGCCCGCTGCTGGACAGGGGCTCGGCTGTTGGGCACTGACA
ATTCCGTGGTGTTGTCGGGGAAGCTGACGTCCTTTCCATGGCTGCTCGCCTGTGTTGCCACCTGGATTCT
GCGCGGGACGTCCTTCTGCTACGTCCCTTCGGCCCTCAATCCAGCGGACCTTCCTTCCCGCGGCCTGCTG
CCGGCTCTGCGGCCTCTTCCGCGTCTTCGCCTCCGCCCTCAGACGAGTCGGATCTCCCTTTGGGCCGCCT
CCCCGCGGTACCCAATTCGCCCTATAGTGAGTCGTATTACGCGCGCAGCGGCCGACCATGGCCCAACTTG
TTTATTGCAGCTTATAATGGTTACAAATAAAGCAATAGCATCACAAATTTCACAAATAAAGCATTTTTTT
CACTGCATTCTAGTTGTGGTTTGTCCAAACTCATCAATGTATCTTATCATGTCTGGATCTCCGGACACGT
GCGGACCGAGCGGCCGCAGGAACCCCTAGTGATGGAGTTGGCCACTCCCTCTCTGCGCGCTCGCTCGCTC
ACTGAGGCCGCCCGGGCTTTGCCCGGGCGGCCTCAGTGAGCGAGCGAGCGCGCAGCTGCCTGCAGGCATG
CAAGCTGTAGCCAACCACTAGAACTATAGCTAGAGTCCTGGGCGAACAAACGATGCTCGCCTTCAGGTTT
TACTTGCTTTAAAAAACCTCCCACA
